>Addgene plasmid #31222 | pDEST-HemmarR | depositor full sequence | sequence record 14309 | Author sequence
CATGATGAAATAACATAAGGTGGTCCCGTCGGCAAGAGACATCCACTTAACGTATGCTTGCAATAAGTGC
GAGTGAAAGGAATAGTATTCTGAGTGTCGTATTGAGTCTGAGTGAGACAGCGATATGATTGTTGATTAAC
CCTTAGCATGTCCGTGGGGTTTGAATTAACTCATAATATTAATTAGACGAAATTATTTTTAAAGTTTTAT
TTTTAATAATTTGCGAGTACGCAAAGCTTCCTAGGTCAAGACCGACCTGTCCGGTGCCCTGAATGAACTG
CAAGACGAGGCAGCGCGGCTATCGTGGCTGGCCACGACGGGCGTTCCTTGCGCAGCTGTGCTCGACGTTG
TCACTGAAGCGGGAAGGGACTGGCTGCTATTGGGCGAAGTGCCGGGGCAGGATCTCCTGTCATCTCACCT
TGCTCCTGCCGAGAAAGTATCCATCATGGCTGATGCAATGCGGCGGCTGCATACGCTTGATCCGGCTACC
TGCCCATTCGACCACCAAGCGAAACATCGCATCGAGCGAGCACGTACTCGGATGGAAGCCGGTCTTGTCG
ATCAGGATGATCTGGACGAAGAGCATCAGGGGCTCGCGCCAGCCGAACTGTTCGCCAAGCTTGGCTGCAT
CACGTAATAAGTGTGCGTTGAATTTATTCGCAAAAACATTGCATATTTTCGGCAAAGTAAAATTTTGTTG
CATACCTTATCAAAAAATAAGTGCTGCATACTTTTTAGAGAAACCAAATAATTTTTTATTGCATACCCGT
TTTTAATAAAATACATTGCATACCCTCTTTTAATAAAAAATATTGCATACTTTGACGAAACAAATTTTCG
TTGCATACCCAATAAAAGATTATTATATTGCATACCCGTTTTTAATAAAATACATTGCATACCCTCTTTT
AATAAAAAATATTGCATACGTTGACGAAACAAATTTTCGTTGCATACCCAATAAAAGATTATTATATTGC
ATACCTTTTCTTGCCATACCATTTAGCCGATCAATTGTGCTCGGCAACAGCATGCTGCAGCAGATCATCA
CAAGTTTGTACAAAAAAGCTGAACGAGAAACGTAAAATGATATAAATATCAATATATTAAATTAGATTTT
GCATAAAAAACAGACTACATAATACTGTAAAACACAACATATCCAGTCACTATGGCGGCCGCATTAGGCA
CCCCAGGCTTTACACTTTATGCTTCCGGCTCGTATAATGTGTGGATTTTGAGTTAGGATCCGTCGAGATT
TTCAGGAGCTAAGGAAGCTAAAATGGAGAAAAAAATCACTGGATATACCACCGTTGATATATCCCAATGG
CATCGTAAAGAACATTTTGAGGCATTTCAGTCAGTTGCTCAATGTACCTATAACCAGACCGTTCAGCTGG
ATATTACGGCCTTTTTAAAGACCGTAAAGAAAAATAAGCACAAGTTTTATCCGGCCTTTATTCACATTCT
TGCCCGCCTGATGAATGCTCATCCGGAATTCCGTATGGCAATGAAAGACGGTGAGCTGGTGATATGGGAT
AGTGTTCACCCTTGTTACACCGTTTTCCATGAGCAAACTGAAACGTTTTCATCGCTCTGGAGTGAATACC
ACGACGATTTCCGGCAGTTTCTACACATATATTCGCAAGATGTGGCGTGTTACGGTGAAAACCTGGCCTA
TTTCCCTAAAGGGTTTATTGAGAATATGTTTTTCGTCTCAGCCAATCCCTGGGTGAGTTTCACCAGTTTT
GATTTAAACGTGGCCAATATGGACAACTTCTTCGCCCCCGTTTTCACCATGGGCAAATATTATACGCAAG
GCGACAAGGTGCTGATGCCGCTGGCGATTCAGGTTCATCATGCCGTTTGTGATGGCTTCCATGTCGGCAG
AATGCTTAATGAATTACAACAGTACTGCGATGAGTGGCAGGGCGGGGCGTAAACGCGTGGATCCGGCTTA
CTAAAAGCCAGATAACAGTATGCGTATTTGCGCGCTGATTTTTGCGGTATAAGAATATATACTGATATGT
ATACCCGAAGTATGTCAAAAAGAGGTATGCTATGAAGCAGCGTATTACAGTGACAGTTGACAGCGACAGC
TATCAGTTGCTCAAGGCATATATGATGTCAATATCTCCGGTCTGGTAAGCACAACCATGCAGAATGAAGC
CCGTCGTCTGCGTGCCGAACGCTGGAAAGCGGAAAATCAGGAAGGGATGGCTGAGGTCGCCCGGTTTATT
GAAATGAACGGCTCTTTTGCTGACGAGAACAGGGGCTGGTGAAATGCAGTTTAAGGTTTACACCTATAAA
AGAGAGAGCCGTTATCGTCTGTTTGTGGATGTACAGAGTGATATTATTGACACGCCCGGGCGACGGATGG
TGATCCCCCTGGCCAGTGCACGTCTGCTGTCAGATAAAGTCTCCCGTGAACTTTACCCGGTGGTGCATAT
CGGGGATGAAAGCTGGCGCATGATGACCACCGATATGGCCAGTGTGCCGGTCTCCGTTATCGGGGAAGAA
GTGGCTGATCTCAGCCACCGCGAAAATGACATCAAAAACGCCATTAACCTGATGTTCTGGGGAATATAAA
TGTCAGGCTCCCTTATACACAGCCAGTCTGCAGGTCGACCATAGTGACTGGATATGTTGTGTTTTACAGT
ATTATGTAGTCTGTTTTTTATGCAAAATCTAATTTAATATATTGATATTTATATCATTTTACGTTTCTCG
TTCAGCTTTCTTGTACAAAGTGGTGATGATCTGGTCTAGCGAGCGCCGGAGTATAAATAGAGGCGCTTCG
TCTACGGAGCGACAATTCAATTCAAACAAGCAAAGTGAACACGTCGCTAAGCGAAAGCTAAGCAAATAAA
CAAGCGCAGCTGAGCAAGCTAAACAATCGTAAAGTGCAAGTTAAAGTGAATCAATTAAAAGTAACCAGCA
ACCAAGTAAATCAACTGCAACTACTGAAATCTGCCGGTGAGATTGTACACCCTTCTTAAAGATCCCCTTC
AAAGTCTAAATTCTTCCTTTTCGTTTAGCCAAGACTCGAGAGAAAACCGGTACGCGTGAATTCCAAAATG
AATCCCAAGAGCGAAGTCCTCATTGCAGCCGTGCTGTTCATGCTGCTGGCCTGCGTCCAGTGTCAAGCTA
GCGGTGGCGGCGGAAGTGGAGGTGGAGGCTCGTTCCAGAAGGCCTCCAGCATAGTCTATAAGAAAGAGGG
GGAACAGGTGGAGTTCTCCTTCCCACTCGCCTTTACAGTTGAAAAGCTGACGGGCAGTGGCGAGCTGTGG
TGGCAGGCGGAGAGGGCTTCCTCCTCCAAGTCTTGGATCACCTTTGACCTGAAGAACAAGGAAGTGTCTG
TAAAACGGGTTACCCAGGACCCTAAGCTCCAGATGGGCAAGAAGCTCCCGCTCCACCTCACCCTGCCCCA
GGCCTTGCCTCAGTATGCTGGCTCTGGAAACCTCACCCTGGCCCTTGAAGCGAAAACAGGAAAGTTGCAT
CAGGAAGTGAACCTGGTGGTGATGAGAGCCACTCAGCTCCAGAAAAATTTGACCTGTGAGGTGTGGGGAC
CCACCTCCCCTAAGCTGATGCTGAGCTTGAAACTGGAGAACAAGGAGGCAAAGGTCTCGAAGCGGGAGAA
GGCGGTGTGGGTGCTGAACCCTGAGGCGGGGATGTGGCAGTGTCTGCTGAGTGACTCGGGACAGGTCCTG
CTGGAATCCAACATCAAGGTTCTGCCCACATGGTCCACCCCGGTGCAGCCAATGGCCCTGATTGTGCTGG
GGGGCGTCGCCGGCCTCCTGCTTTTCATTGGGCTAGGCATCTTCTTCTGTGTCAGGTGCCGGCACCGAAG
GCGCGGCGGAAGCGGAGGCGGATCCATGGTGAGCAAGGGCGAGGAGGTCATCAAAGAGTTCATGCGCTTC
AAGGTGCGCATGGAGGGCTCCATGAACGGCCACGAGTTCGAGATCGAGGGCGAGGGCGAGGGCCGCCCCT
ACGAGGGCACCCAGACCGCCAAGCTGAAGGTGACCAAGGGCGGCCCCCTGCCCTTCGCCTGGGACATCCT
GTCCCCCCAGTTCATGTACGGCTCCAAGGCGTACGTGAAGCACCCCGCCGACATCCCCGATTACAAGAAG
CTGTCCTTCCCCGAGGGCTTCAAGTGGGAGCGCGTGATGAACTTCGAGGACGGCGGTCTGGTGACCGTGA
CCCAGGACTCCTCCCTGCAGGACGGCACGCTGATCTACAAGGTGAAGATGCGCGGCACCAACTTCCCCCC
CGACGGCCCCGTAATGCAGAAGAAGACCATGGGCTGGGAGGCCTCCACCGAGCGCCTGTACCCCCGCGAC
GGCGTGCTGAAGGGCGAGATCCACCAGGCCCTGAAGCTGAAGGACGGCGGCCACTACCTGGTGGAGTTCA
AGACCATCTACATGGCCAAGAAGCCCGTGCAACTGCCCGGCTACTACTACGTGGACACCAAGCTGGACAT
CACCTCCCACAACGAGGACTACACCATCGTGGAACAGTACGAGCGCTCCGAGGGCCGCCACCACCTGTTC
CTGGGGCATGGCACCGGCAGCACCGGCAGCGGCAGCTCCGGCACCGCCTCCTCCGAGGACAACAACATGG
CCGTCATCAAAGAGTTCATGCGCTTCAAGGTGCGCATGGAGGGCTCCATGAACGGCCACGAGTTCGAGAT
CGAGGGCGAGGGCGAGGGCCGCCCCTACGAGGGCACCCAGACCGCCAAGCTGAAGGTGACCAAGGGCGGC
CCCCTGCCCTTCGCCTGGGACATCCTGTCCCCCCAGTTCATGTACGGCTCCAAGGCGTACGTGAAGCACC
CCGCCGACATCCCCGATTACAAGAAGCTGTCCTTCCCCGAGGGCTTCAAGTGGGAGCGCGTGATGAACTT
CGAGGACGGCGGTCTGGTGACCGTGACCCAGGACTCCTCCCTGCAGGACGGCACGCTGATCTACAAGGTG
AAGATGCGCGGCACCAACTTCCCCCCCGACGGCCCCGTAATGCAGAAGAAGACCATGGGCTGGGAGGCCT
CCACCGAGCGCCTGTACCCCCGCGACGGCGTGCTGAAGGGCGAGATCCACCAGGCCCTGAAGCTGAAGGA
CGGCGGCCACTACCTGGTGGAGTTCAAGACCATCTACATGGCCAAGAAGCCCGTGCAACTGCCCGGCTAC
TACTACGTGGACACCAAGCTGGACATCACCTCCCACAACGAGGACTACACCATCGTGGAACAGTACGAGC
GCTCCGAGGGCCGCCACCACCTGTTCCTGTACGGCATGGACGAGCTGTACAAGGAGAACGCAAACAGCTT
TTGCTATGAAAATGAAGTTGCCCTCTAATCTAGAATTAATTAACTAAGCCAGTCGGCAATCGGACGCCTT
CGAAACATGCAACACTAATGTTTAATTCAGATTTCAGCAGAGACAAGCTAAAACACCGACGAGTTGTAAT
CATTTCTGTGCGCCAGCATATATTTCTTATATACAACGTAATACATAATTATGTAATTCTAGCATCTCCC
CAACACTCACATACAAACAAACAAAAAATACAAACACACAAAACGTATTTACCCGCACGCATCCTTGGCG
AGGTTGAGTATGAAACAAAAACAAAACTTAATTTAGAGCAAAGTAATTACACGAATAAATTTAATAAAAA
AAAACTATAATAAAAACGCCAATCATGTTATTTCCAAAAAAAAAAAAAAAAAAAAAACTAGACGAGATGT
TTGCGCTTGTGTCGATGAATGTAAAGAATTGCAACTACATAGATGGTAATTAATTTCAGCTGTAAGAAGT
ACAAGTTTTTCATAATTGTGAGAAAAGTGCAGTAGTATCGCTTAAAGTTCAGTTTTAATCAGGGCATTTA
GCAGCTCGAACCCAATGTATTTGTAAGCCCAATAAACGTGTAAATGCCTAGAGCAAAATATCACAACTGT
AGCTTTTCATCCGAAAGATAATAATGAATAGACTGACCTGACGTTTTTCAAAATGCGTAACTAGTCACGT
AATAAGTGTGCGTTGAATTTATTCGCAAAAACATTGCATATTTTCGGCAAAGTAAAATTTTGTTGCATAC
CTTATCAAAAAATAAGTGCTGCATACTTTTTAGAGAAACCAAATAATTTTTTATTGCATACCCGTTTTTA
ATAAAATACATTGCATACCCTCTTTTAATAAAAAATATTGCATACTTTGACGAAACAAATTTTCGTTGCA
TACCCAATAAAAGATTATTATATTGCATACCCGTTTTTAATAAAATACATTGCATACCCTCTTTTAATAA
AAAATATTGCATACGTTGACGAAACAAATTTTCGTTGCATACCCAATAAAAGATTATTATATTGCATACC
TTTTCTTGCCATACCATTTAGCCGATCAATTCTAGTATGTATGTAAGTTAATAAAACCCATTTTTGCGGA
AAGTAGATAAAAAAAACATTTTTTTTTTTTACTGCACTGGATATCATTGAACTTATCTGATCAGTTTTAA
ATTTACTTCGATCCAAGGGTATTTGATGTACCAGGTTCTTTCGATTACCTCTCACTCAAAATGACATTCC
ACTCAAAGTCAGCGCTGTTTGCCTCCTTCTCTGTCCACAGAAATATCGCCGTCTCTTTCGCCGCTGCGTC
CGCTATCTCTTTCGCCACCGTTTGTAGCGTTACGTAGCGTCAATGTCCGCCTTCAGTTGCATTTTGTCAG
CGGTTTCGTGACGAAGCTCCAAGCGGTTTACGCCATCAATTAAACACAAAGTGCTGTGCCAAAACTCCTC
TCGCTTCTTATTTTTGTTTGTTTTTTGAGTGATTGGGGTGGTGATTGGTTTTGGGTGGGTAAGCAGGGGA
AAGTGTGAAAAATCCCGGCAATGGGCCAAGAGGATCAGGAGCTATTAATTCGCGGAGGCAGCAAACACCC
ATCTGCCGAGCATCTGAACAATGTGAGTAGTACATGTGCATACATCTTAAGTTCACTTGATCTATAGGAA
CTGCGATTGCAACATCAAATTGTCTGCGGCGTGAGAACTGCGACCCACAAAAATCCCAAACCGCAATCGC
ACAAACAAATAGTGACACGAAACAGATTATTCTGGTAGCTGTTCTCGCTATATAAGACAATTTTTGAGAT
CATATCATGATCAAGACATCTAAAGGCATTCATTTTCGACTATATTCTTTTTTACAAAAAATATAACAAC
CAGATATTTTAAGCTGATCCTAGATGCACAAAAAATAAATAAAAGTATAAACCTACTTCGTAGGATACTT
CGGGGTACTTTTTGTTCGGGGTTAGATGAGCATAACGCTTGTAGTTGATATTTGAGATCCCCTATCATTG
CAGGGTGACAGCGGACGCTTCGCAGAGCTGCATTAACCAGGGCTTCGGGCAGGCCAAAAACTACGGCACG
CTCCGGCCACCCAGTCCGCCGGAGGACTCCGGTTCAGGGAGCGGCCAACTAGCCGAGAACCTCACCTATG
CCTGGCACAATATGGACATCTTTGGGGCGGTCAATCAGCCGGGTCCCGGATGGCGGCAGCTGGTCAACCG
GACACGCGGACTATTCTGCAACGAGCGACACATACCGGCGCCCAGGAAACATTTGCTCAAGAACGGTGAG
TTTCTATTCGCAGTCGGCTGATCTGTGTGAAATCTTAATAAAGGGTCCAATTACCAATTTGAAACTCAGT
TTGCGGCGTGGCCTATCCGGGCGAACTTTTGGCCGTGATGGGCAGTTCCGGTGCCGGAAAGACGACCCTG
CTGAATGCCCTTGCCTTTCGATCGCCGCAGGGCATCCAAGTATCGCCATCCGGGATGCGACTGCTCAATG
GCCAACCTGTGGACGCCAAGGAGATGCAGGCCAGGTGCGCCTATGTCCAGCAGGATGACCTCTTTATCGG
CTCCCTAACGGCCAGGGAACACCTGATTTTCCAAGCCATGGTGCGGATGCCACGACATCTGACCTATCGG
CAGCGAGTGGCCCGCGTGGATCAGGTGATCCAGGAGCTTTCGCTCAGCAAATGTCAGCACACGATCATCG
GTGTGCCCGGCAGGGTGAAAGGTCTGTCCGGCGGAGAAAGGAAGCGTCTGGCATTCGCCTCCGAGGCTCT
AACCGATCCGCCGCTTCTGATCTGCGATGAGCCCACCTCCGGACTGGACTCCTTTACCGCCCACAGCGTC
GTCCAGGTGCTGAAGAAGCTGTCGCAGAAGGGCAAGACCGTCATCCTGACCATTCATCAGCCGTCTTCCG
AGCTGTTTGAGCTCTTTGACAAGATCCTTCTGATGGCCGAGGGCAGGGTAGCTTTCTTGGGCACTCCCAG
CGAAGCCGTCGACTTCTTTTCCTAGTGAGTTCGATGTGTTTATTAAGGGTATCTAGTATTACATAACATC
TCAACTCCTATCCAGCGTGGGTGCCCAGTGTCCTACCAACTACAATCCGGCGGACTTTTACGTACAGGTG
TTGGCCGTTGTGCCCGGACGGGAGATCGAGTCCCGTGATCGGATCGCCAAGATATGCGACAATTTTGCCA
TTAGCAAAGTAGCCCGGGATATGGAGCAGTTGTTGGCCACCAAAAATCTGGAGAAGCCACTGGAGCAGCC
GGAGAATGGGTACACCTACAAGGCCACCTGGTTCATGCAGTTCCGGGCGGTCCTGTGGCGATCCTGGCTG
TCGGTGCTCAAGGAACCACTCCTCGTAAAAGTGCGACTTATTCAGACAACGGTGAGTGGTTCCAGTGGAA
ACAAATGATATAACGCTTACAATTCTTGGAAACAAATTCGCTAGATTTTAGATAGAATTGCCTGATTCCA
CACCCTTCTTAGTTTTTTTCAATGAGATGTATAGTTTATAGTTTTGCAGAAGATAAATAAATTTCATTTA
ACTCGCGAATATTAATGAGATGCGAGTAACATTTTAATTTGCAGATGGTTGCCATCTTGATTGGCCTCAT
CTTTTTGGGCCAACAACTCACGCAAGTGGGTGTGATGAATATCAACGGAGCCATCTTCCTCTTCCTGACC
AACATGACCTTTCAAAACGTCTTTGCCACGATAAATGTAAGTCATGTTTAGAATACATTTGCATTTCAAT
AATTTACTAACTTTCTAATGAATCGATTCGATTTAGGTGTTCACCTCAGAGCTGCCAGTTTTTATGAGGG
AGGCCCGAAGTCGACTTTATCGCTGTGACACATACTTTCTGGGCAAAACGATTGCCGAATTGCCGCTTTT
TCTCACAGTGCCACTGGTCTTCACGGCGATTGCCTATCCGATGATCGGACTGCGGGCCGGAGTGCTGCAC
TTCTTCAACTGCCTGGCGCTGGTCACTCTGGTGGCCAATGTGTCAACGTCCTTCGGATATCTAATATCCT
GCGCCAGCTCCTCGACCTCGATGGCGCTGTCTGTGGGTCCGCCGGTTATCATACCATTCCTGCTCTTTGG
CGGCTTCTTCTTGAACTCGGGCTCGGTGCCAGTATACCTCAAATGGTTGTCGTACCTCTCATGGTTCCGT
TACGCCAACGAGGGTCTGCTGATTAACCAATGGGCGGACGTGGAGCCGGGCGAAATTAGCTGCACATCGT
CGAACACCACGTGCCCCAGTTCGGGCAAGGTCATCCTGGAGACGCTTAACTTCTCCGCCGCCGATCTGCC
GCTGGACTACGTGGGTCTGGCCATTCTCATCGTGAGCTTCCGGGTGCTCGCATATCTGGCTCTAAGACTT
CGGGCCCGACGCAAGGAGTAGCCGACATATATCCGAAATAACTGCTTGTTTTTTTTTTTTACCATTATTA
CCATCGTGTTTACTGTTTATTGCCCCCTCAAAAAGCTAATGTAATTATATTTGTGCCAATAAAAACAAGA
TATGACCTATAGAATACAAGTATTTCCCCTTCGAACATCCCCACAAGTAGACTTTGGATTTGTCTTCTAA
CCAAAAGACTTACACACCTGCATACCTTACATCAAAAACTCGTTTATCGCTACATAAAACACCGGGATAT
ATTTTTTATATACATACTTTTCAAATCGCGCGCCCTCTTCATAATTCACCTCCACCACACCACGTTTCGT
AGTTGCTCTTTCGCTGTCTCCCACCCGCTCTCCGCAACACATTCACCTTTTGTTCGACGACCTTGGAGCG
ACTGTCGTTAGTTCCGCGCGATTCGGTTCGCTCAAATGGTTCCGAGTGGTTCATTTCGTCTCAATAGAAA
TTAGTAATAAATATTTGTATGTACAATTTATTTGCTCCAATATATTTGTATATATTTCCCTCACAGCTAT
ATTTATTCTAATTTAATATTATGACTTTTTAAGGTAATTTTTTGTGACCTGTTCGGAGTGATTAGCGTTA
CAATTTGAACTGAAAGTGACATCCAGTGTTTGTTCCTTGTGTAGATGCATCTCAAAAAAATGGTGGGCAT
AATAGTGTTGTTTATATATATCAAAAATAACAACTATAATAATAAGAATACATTTAATTTAGAAAATGCT
TGGATTTCACTGGAACTAGAATTAATTCGGCTGCTGCTCTAAACGACGCATTTCGTACTCCAAAGTACGA
ATTTTTTCCCTCAAGCTCTTATTTTCATTAAACAATGAACAGGACCTAACGCACAGTCACGTTATTGTTT
ACATAAATGATTTTTTTTACTATTCAAACTTACTCTGTTTGTGTACTCCCACTGGTATAGCCTTCTTTTA
TCTTTTCTGGTTCAGGCTCTATCACTTTACTAGGTACGGCATCTGCGTTGAGTCGCCTCCTTTTAAATGT
CTGACCTTTTGCAGGTGCAGCCTTCCACTGCGAATCATTAAAGTGGGTATCACAAATTTGGGAGTTTTCA
CCAAGGCTGCACCCAAGGCTCTGCTCCCACAATTTTCTCTTAATAGCACACTTCGGCACGTGAATTAATT
TTACTCCAGTCACAGCTTTGCAGCAAAATTTGCAATATTTCATTTTTTTTTATTCCACGTAAGGGTTAAT
GTTTTCAAAAAAAAATTCGTCCGCACACAACCTTTCCTCTCAACAAGCAAACGTGCACTGAATTTAAGTG
TATACTTCGGTAAGCTTCGGCTATCGACGGGACCACCTTATGTTATTTCATCATGGGCCAGACCCACGTA
GTCCAGCGGCAGATCGGCGGCGGAGAAGTTAAGCGTCTCCAGGATGACCTTGCCCGAACTGGGGCACGTG
GTGTTCGACGATGTGCAGCTAATTTCGCCCGGCTCCACGTCCGCCCATTGGTTAATCAGCAGACCCTCGT
TGGCGTAACGGAACCATGAGAGGTACGACAACCATTTGAGGTATACTGGCACCGAGCCCGAGTTCAAGAA
GAAGGCGTTTTTCCATAGGCTCCGCCCCCCTGACGAGCATCACAAAAATCGACGCTCAAGTCAGAGGTGG
CGAAACCCGACAGGACTATAAAGATACCAGGCGTTTCCCCCTGGAAGCTCCCTCGTGCGCTCTCCTGTTC
CGACCCTGCCGCTTACCGGATACCTGTCCGCCTTTCTCCCTTCGGGAAGCGTGGCGCTTTCTCATAGCTC
ACGCTGTAGGTATCTCAGTTCGGTGTAGGTCGTTCGCTCCAAGCTGGGCTGTGTGCACGAACCCCCCGTT
CAGCCCGACCGCTGCGCCTTATCCGGTAACTATCGTCTTGAGTCCAACCCGGTAAGACACGACTTATCGC
CACTGGCAGCAGCCACTGGTAACAGGATTAGCAGAGCGAGGTATGTAGGCGGTGCTACAGAGTTCTTGAA
GTGGTGGCCTAACTACGGCTACACTAGAAGGACAGTATTTGGTATCTGCGCTCTGCTGAAGCCAGTTACC
TTCGGAAAAAGAGTTGGTAGCTCTTGATCCGGCAAACAAACCACCGCTGGTAGCGGTGGTTTTTTTGTTT
GCAAGCAGCAGATTACGCGCAGAAAAAAAGGATCTCAAGAAGATCCTTTGATCTTTTCTACGGGGTCTGA
CGCTCAGTGGAACGAAAACTCACGTTAAGGGATTTTGGTCATGAGATTATCAAAAAGGATCTTCACCTAG
ATCCTTTTAAATTAAAAATGAAGTTTTAAATCAATCTAAAGTATATATGAGTAAACTTGGTCTGACAGTT
ACCAATGCTTAATCAGTGAGGCACCTATCTCAGCGATCTGTCTATTTCGTTCATCCATAGTTGCCTGACT
CCCCGTCGTGTAGATAACTACGATACGGGAGGGCTTACCATCTGGCCCCAGTGCTGCAATGATACCGCGA
GACCCACGCTCACCGGCTCCAGATTTATCAGCAATAAACCAGCCAGCCGGAAGGGCCGAGCGCAGAAGTG
GTCCTGCAACTTTATCCGCCTCCATCCAGTCTATTAATTGTTGCCGGGAAGCTAGAGTAAGTAGTTCGCC
AGTTAATAGTTTGCGCAACGTTGTTGCCATTGCTACAGGCATCGTGGTGTCACGCTCGTCGTTTGGTATG
GCTTCATTCAGCTCCGGTTCCCAACGATCAAGGCGAGTTACATGATCCCCCATGTTGTGCAAAAAAGCGG
TTAGCTCCTTCGGTCCTCCGATCGTTGTCAGAAGTAAGTTGGCCGCAGTGTTATCACTCATGGTTATGGC
AGCACTGCATAATTCTCTTACTGTCATGCCATCCGTAAGATGCTTTTCTGTGACTGGTGAGTACTCAACC
AAGTCATTCTGAGAATAGTGTATGCGGCGACCGAGTTGCTCTTGCCCGGCGTCAACACGGGATAATACCG
CGCCACATAGCAGAACTTTAAAAGTGCTCATCATTGGAAAACGTTCTTCGGGGCGAAAACTCTCAAGGAT
CTTACCGCTGTTGAGATCCAGTTCGATGTAACCCACTCGTGCACCCAACTGATCTTCAGCATCTTTTACT
TTCACCAGCGTTTCTGGGTGAGCAAAAACAGGAAGGCAAAATGCCGCAAAAAAGGGAATAAGGGCGACAC
GGAAATGTTGAATACTCATACTCTTCCTTTTTCAATATTATTGAAGCATTTATCAGGGTTATTGTCTCAT
GAGCGGATACATATTTGAATGTATTTAGAAAAATAAACAAATAGGGGTTCCGCGCACATTTCCCCGAAAA
GTGCCACCTGACGTCTAAGAAACCATTATTATCATGACATTAACCTATAAAAATAGGCGTATCACGAGGC
CCTTTCGTCTCGCGCGTTTCGGTGATGACGGTGAAAACCTCTGACACATGCAGCTCCCGGAGACGGTCAC
AGCTTGTCTGTAAGCGGATGCCGGGAGCAGACAAGCCCGTCAGGGCGCGTCAGCGGGTGTTGGCGGGTGT
CGGGGCTGGCTTAACTATGCGGCATCAGAGCAGATTGTACTGAGAGTGCACCATTCGACATGCCCGCCGT
GACCGTCGAGAACCCGCTGACGCTGCCCCGCGTATCCGCACCCGCCGACGCCGTCGCACGTCCCGTGCTC
ACCGTGACCACCGCGCCCAGCGGTTTCGAGGGCGAGGGCTTCCCGGTGCGCCGCGCGTTCGCCGGGATCA
ACTACCGCCACCTCGACCCGTTCATCATGATGGACCAGATGGGTGAGGTGGAGTACGCGCCCGGGGAGCC
CAAGGGCACGCCCTGGCACCCGCACCGCGGCTTCGAGACCGTGACCTACATCGTCGATATGCGGTGTGAA
ATACCGCACCGAATCGCGCGGAACTAACGACAGTCGCTCCAAGGTCGTCGAACAAAAGGTGAATGTGTTG
CGGAGAGCGGGTGGGAGACAGCGAAAGAGCAACTACGAAACGTGGTGTGGTGGAGGTGAATTATGAAGAG
GGCGCGCGATTTGAAAAGTATGTATATAAAAAATATATCCCGGTGTTTTATGTAGCGATAAACGAGTTTT
TGATGTAAGGTATGCAGGTGTGTAAGTCTTTTGGTTAGAAGACAAATCCAAAGTCTACTTGTGGGGATGT
TCGAAGGGGAAATACTTGTATTCTATAGGTCATATCTTGTTTTTATTGGCACAAATATAATTACATTAGC
TTTTTGAGGGGGCAATAAACAGTAAACACGATGGTAATAATGGTAAAAAAAAAAAACAAGCAGTTATTTC
GGATATATGTCGGCTACTCCTTGCGTCGGGCCCGAAGTCTTAGAGCCAGATATGCGAGCACCCGGAAGCT
CACGATGAGAATGGCCAGAC
Features (pLannotate 1.2.2; 26 found; start..end, strand, type, name):
      1..233     -  misc_feature   P element 3' end: P element 3' end
    245..617     +  CDS            NeoR/KanR (fragment): aminoglycoside phosphotransferase from Tn5; aph(3')-II (or nptII); confers resistance to neomycin, kanamycin, and G418 (Geneticin®)
    631..1016    +  protein_bind   gypsy insulator: chromatin insulator from Drosophila Su(Hw), CP190, and Mod(mdg4)67.2
   1050..1174    +  protein_bind   attR1: mutant version of attR; recombination site for the Gateway® LR reaction LR Clonase™
   1199..1229    +  promoter       lac UV5 promoter: E. coli lac promoter with an "up" mutation
   1253..1282    +  promoter       cat promoter (fragment): promoter of the E. coli cat gene encoding chloramphenicol acetyltransferase
   1283..1942    +  CDS            CmR: chloramphenicol acetyltransferase; cat; confers resistance to chloramphenicol
   2121..2279    +  CDS            ccdA (fragment): CCDA_ECO57 - Also known as H, letA. Experimental evidence at protein level: Swiss-Prot protein existence level 1. Antitoxin component of a type II toxin-antitoxin (TA) system which inhibits the post-segregational killing (PSK) of plasmid-free cells, also referred to as a plasmid addiction system. Binds to and blocks the activity of CcdB; will also remove bound CcdB protein from the CcdB-GyrA complex by forming a CcdA-CcdB complex, a process termed rejuvenation. Functions as a transcriptional corepressor for the ccdAB operon, repression also requires CcdB (By similarity). From Escherichia coli
   2284..2586    +  CDS            ccdB: CCDB_ECOLI - Also known as G, letB, letD. Experimental evidence at protein level: Swiss-Prot protein existence level 1. Toxic component of a type II toxin-antitoxin (TA) system, functioning in plasmid maintainence. Responsible for the post- segregational killing (PSK) of plasmid-free cells, also referred to as a plasmid addiction system. Half-life of over 2 hours. Cell killing by CcdB is accompanied by filamentation, defects in chromosome and plasmid segregation, defects in cell division, formation of anucleate cells, decreased DNA synthesis and plasmid loss. Interferes with the activity of DN
   2630..2754    -  protein_bind   attR2: mutant version of attR; recombination site for the Gateway® LR reaction LR Clonase™
   2776..2975    +  promoter       hsp70 promoter (fragment): Drosophila melanogaster hsp70Bb promoter
   3078..3146    +  CDS            Akh (fragment): AKH_DROME - Experimental evidence at protein level: Swiss-Prot protein existence level 1. Probably causes a marked increase in hemolymph carbohydrate. From Drosophila melanogaster (Fruit fly).
   3183..3845    +  CDS            CD4 (truncated) (fragment): truncated human CD4 cell surface glycoprotein lacking the cytoplasmic tail
   3876..5303    +  CDS            tdTomato: tdTomato is a basic (constitutively fluorescent) orange fluorescent protein published in 2004, derived from Discosoma sp.. It is reported to be a somewhat slowly-maturing tandem dimer with low acid sensitivity.
   6016..6401    +  protein_bind   gypsy insulator: chromatin insulator from Drosophila Su(Hw), CP190, and Mod(mdg4)67.2
   6402..10519   +  gene           mini-white: white; This modified version of the white gene lacks part of the first intron.
  10530..11115   -  misc_feature   P element 5' end: No description available
  11116..11344   -  CDS            mini-white (fragment): Drosophila white gene eye color pigment; white; This is a modified version of the white gene lacking part of the first intron.
  11350..11938   -  rep_origin     ori: high-copy-number ColE1/pMB1/pBR322/pUC origin of replication
  12109..12969   -  CDS            AmpR: β-lactamase; bla; confers resistance to ampicillin, carbenicillin, and related antibiotics
  12970..13074   -  promoter       AmpR promoter: bla
  13169..13204   +  CDS            rop (fragment): Rop protein, which maintains plasmids at low copy number; rop
  13306..13354   +  misc_feature   bom (fragment): basis of mobility region from pBR322
  13548..13617   -  protein_bind   attB: attB site for the φC31 integrase (Groth et al., 2000) phage φC31 integrase
  13637..13659   +  misc_feature   bom (fragment): basis of mobility region from pBR322
  13658..1       -  gene           mini-white (fragment) (across the origin): white; This modified version of the white gene lacks part of the first intron.
