[The description below was written by a language model from this plasmid's Addgene catalogue record and pLannotate feature annotations shown in this document.]
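Description:
pDEST-HemmarR is a Drosophila transgenesis and insect expression plasmid built on the pAPIC-HIH backbone and configured as a Gateway destination vector, designed so that any enhancer of interest can be recombined in to drive a red membrane marker. In bacteria it replicates from a high-copy ColE1/pUC-type origin and carries AmpR (β-lactamase). The Gateway cassette, bounded by attR1 and attR2, adds a chloramphenicol resistance gene and the ccdB toxin gene, which is why the empty vector is selected on both antibiotics and must be maintained in a ccdB-tolerant strain. An LR reaction replaces this cassette with the enhancer fragment from an entry clone, and ccdB then counterselects unrecombined plasmid.

Immediately downstream of attR2 lies a fragment of the Drosophila hsp70 promoter, presumably acting as a minimal promoter that responds to the inserted enhancer. It is followed by the CD4-tdTom reporter, a fusion of the Drosophila Akh signal peptide, a truncated human CD4 that includes the transmembrane domain but lacks the cytoplasmic tail, tdTomato, and, according to the record, a Kir2.1 ER exit signal that is not separately annotated. This design directs the fluorescent protein through the secretory pathway to the plasma membrane, outlining cell morphology. The catalogue lists Aequorea victoria among the source species, whereas the feature annotation attributes tdTomato to Discosoma.

Gypsy insulators flank the enhancer-reporter unit to shield it from chromosomal position effects. For germline integration the plasmid offers both P element 5′ and 3′ ends and a φC31 attB site, with mini-white as the eye-colour marker for transformants. The associated work used such enhancer-driven markers to label neurons and neighbouring tissues, such as glia, independently of binary expression systems.
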