Addgene plasmid #31222: pDEST-HemmarR
Depositing lab: Yuh-Nung Jan. Depositing organization: University of California, San Francisco (UCSF). Publication: Enhancer-driven membrane markers for analysis of nonautonomous mechanisms reveal neuron-glia interactions in Drosophila. Han C, Jan LY, Jan YN. Proc Natl Acad Sci U S A. 2011 Jun 7;108(23):9673-8. doi: 10.1073/pnas.1106386108. Epub 2011 May 23. PubMed 21606367.
Backbone
  Vector backbone: pAPIC-HIH
  Backbone size w/o insert (bp): 10193
  Vector type: Insect Expression
Growth in bacteria
  Bacterial resistance: Chloramphenicol and Ampicillin, 25 & 100 μg/mL
  Growth temperature: 37°C
  Growth strain: ccdB Survival
  Growth instructions: ccdB Survival™ 2 T1R Cells @ 37C.
  Copy number: High Copy
Gene/Insert
  Gene/Insert name: CD4-tdTom (alt name: CD4-tdTomato)
  Species: H. sapiens (human), D. melanogaster (fly); Aequorea victoria
  Insert size (bp): 2271
  Mutation: Fusion of signal peptide of Drosophila Akh gene, human CD4 transmembrane domain, tdTomato, and Kir2.1 ER exit signal.
  Entrez Gene: CD4 (a.k.a. CD4mut, IMD79, Leu-3, OKT4D, T4)
  Tag / fusion protein: CD4 (N terminal on insert); tdTomato (C terminal on insert)
  Cloning method: Restriction Enzyme; 5′ cloning site XhoI (not destroyed); 3′ cloning site XbaI (not destroyed)
  Sequencing primers: 5′ ACTGCAACTACTGAAATCTGCC; 3′ GGCGCACAGAAATGATTACAAC
Terms and licenses: Academic/Nonprofit Terms; Industry Terms: Not Available to Industry
Depositor comments: Gateway destination vector for cloning any enhancer to drive expression of membrane marker CD4-tdTom The depositing laboratory recommends growing bacteria either on LB plates with 80 ug/ml Carbenicillin or in LB liquid media with 60 ug/ml Carbenicillin (a semi-synthetic ampicillin analog)
How to cite: pDEST-HemmarR was a gift from Yuh-Nung Jan (Addgene plasmid # 31222 ; http://n2t.net/addgene:31222 ; RRID:Addgene_31222)
