>Addgene plasmid #31222 | pDEST-HemmarR | addgene partial sequence | sequence record 64659 | ccdb-Fwd  5'-GCATGATGACCACCGATATG-3'
AGTGGCTGATCTCAGCCACCGCGAAAATGACATCAAAAACGCCATTAACCTGATGTTCTGGGGAATATAA
ATGTCAGGCTCCCTTATACACAGCCAGTCTGCAGGTCGACCATAGTGACTGGATATGTTGTGTTTTACAG
TATTATGTAGTCTGTTTTTTATGCAAAATCTAATTTAATATATTGATATTTATATCATTTTACGTTTCTC
GTTCAGCTTTCTTGTACAAAGTGGTGATGATCTGGTCTAGCGAGCGCCGGAGTATAAATAGAGGCGCTTC
GTCTACGGAGCGACAATTCAATTCAAACAAGCAAAGTGAACACGTCGCTAAGCGAAAGCTAAGCAAATAA
ACAAGCGCAGCTGAGCAAGCTAAACAATCGTAAAGTGCAAGTTAAAGTGAATCAATTAAAAGTAACCAGC
AACCAAGTAAATCAACTGCAACTACTGAAATCTGCCGGTGAGATTGTACACCCTTCTTAAAGATCCCCTT
CAAAGTCTAAATTCTTCCTTTTCGTTTAGCCAAGACTCGAGAGAAAACCGGTACGCGTGAATTCCAAAAT
GAATCCCAAGAGCGAAGTCCTCATTGCAGCCGTGCTGTTCATGCTGCTGGCCTGCGTCCAGTGTCAAGCT
AGCGGTGGCGGCGGAAGTGGAGGTGGAGGCTCGTTCCAGAAGGCCTCCAGCATAGTCTATAAGAAAGAGG
GGGAACAGGTGGAGTTCTCCTTCCCACTCGCCTTTACAGTTGAAAAGCTGACGGGCAGTGGCGAGCTGTG
GTGGCAGGCGGAGAGGGCTTCCTCCTCCAAGTCTTGGATCACCTTTGACCTGAAGAACAAGGAAGTGTCT
GTAAAACGGGTTACCCAGGACCCTAAGCTCCAGATGGGCAAGAAGCTCCCGCTCCACCTCACCCTGCCCC
AGGCCTTGC
