>Addgene plasmid #31222 | pDEST-HemmarR | addgene partial sequence | sequence record 64689 | Hemmar-F
AAGTCTAAATTCTTCCTTTTCGTTTAGCCAAGACTCGAGAGAAAACCGGTACGCGTGAATTCCAAAATGA
ATCCCAAGAGCGAAGTCCTCATTGCAGCCGTGCTGTTCATGCTGCTGGCCTGCGTCCAGTGTCAAGCTAG
CGGTGGCGGCGGAAGTGGAGGTGGAGGCTCGTTCCAGAAGGCCTCCAGCATAGTCTATAAGAAAGAGGGG
GAACAGGTGGAGTTCTCCTTCCCACTCGCCTTTACAGTTGAAAAGCTGACGGGCAGTGGCGAGCTGTGGT
GGCAGGCGGAGAGGGCTTCCTCCTCCAAGTCTTGGATCACCTTTGACCTGAAGAACAAGGAAGTGTCTGT
AAAACGGGTTACCCAGGACCCTAAGCTCCAGATGGGCAAGAAGCTCCCGCTCCACCTCACCCTGCCCCAG
GCCTTGCCTCAGTATGCTGGCTCTGGAAACCTCACCCTGGCCCTTGAAGCGAAAACAGGAAAGTTGCATC
AGGAAGTGAACCTGGTGGTGATGAGAGCCACTCAGCTCCAGAAAAATTTGACCTGTGAGGTGTGGGGACC
CACCTCCCCTAAGCTGATGCTGAGCTTGAAACTGGAGAACAAGGAGGCAAAGGTCTCGAAGCGGGAGAAG
GCGGTGTGGGTGCTGAACCCTGAGGCGGGGATGTGGCAGTGTCTGCTGAGTGACTCGGGACAGGTCCTGC
TGGAATCCAACATCAAGGTTCTGCCCACATGGTCCACCCCGGTGCAGCCAATGGCCCTGATTGTGCTGGG
GGGCGTCGCCGGCCTCCTGCTTTTCATTGGGCTAGGCATCTTC
