>Addgene plasmid #31222 | pDEST-HemmarR | addgene partial sequence | sequence record 64691 | Hemmar-R 5'-GGCGCACAGAAATGATTACAAC-3'
AATCTGAATTAAACATTAGTGTTGCATGTTTCGAAGGCGTCCGATTGCCGACTGGCTTAGTTAATTAATT
CTAGATTAGAGGGCAACTTCATTTTCATAGCAAAAGCTGTTTGCGTTCTCCTTGTACAGCTCGTCCATGC
CGTACAGGAACAGGTGGTGGCGGCCCTCGGAGCGCTCGTACTGTTCCACGATGGTGTAGTCCTCGTTGTG
GGAGGTGATGTCCAGCTTGGTGTCCACGTAGTAGTAGCCGGGCAGTTGCACGGGCTTCTTGGCCATGTAG
ATGGTCTTGAACTCCACCAGGTAGTGGCCGCCGTCCTTCAGCTTCAGGGCCTGGTGGATCTCGCCCTTCA
GCACGCCGTCGCGGGGGTACAGGCGCTCGGTGGAGGCCTCCCAGCCCATGGTCTTCTTCTGCATTACGGG
GCCGTCGGGGGGGAAGTTGGTGCCGCGCATCTTCACCTTGTAGATCAGCGTGCCGTCCTGCAGGGAGGAG
TCCTGGGTCACGGTCACCAGACCGCCGTCCTCGAAGTTCATCACGCGCTCCCACTTGAAGCCCTCGGGGA
AGGACAGCTTCTTGTAATCGGGGATGTCGGCGGGGTGCTTCACGTACGCCTTGGAGCCGTACATGAACTG
GGGGGACAGGATGTCCCAGGCGA
