>Addgene plasmid #31222 | pDEST-HemmarR | addgene partial sequence | sequence record 64693 | tdTomato-Rev 5'-tctttgatgacggccatgt-3'
CTGCCGCTGCCGGTGCTGCCGGTGCCATGCCCCAGGAACAGGTGGTGGCGGCCCTCGGAGCGCTCGTACT
GTTCCACGATGGTGTAGTCCTCGTTGTGGGAGGTGATGTCCAGCTTGGTGTCCACGTAGTAGTAGCCGGG
CAGTTGCACGGGCTTCTTGGCCATGTAGATGGTCTTGAACTCCACCAGGTAGTGGCCGCCGTCCTTCAGC
TTCAGGGCCTGGTGGATCTCGCCCTTCAGCACGCCGTCGCGGGGGTACAGGCGCTCGGTGGAGGCCTCCC
AGCCCATGGTCTTCTTCTGCATTACGGGGCCGTCGGGGGGGAAGTTGGTGCCGCGCATCTTCACCTTGTA
GATCAGCGTGCCGTCCTGCAGGGAGGAGTCCTGGGTCACGGTCACCAGACCGCCGTCCTCGAAGTTCATC
ACGCGCTCCCACTTGAAGCCCTCGGGGAAGGACAGCTTCTTGTAATCGGGGATGTCGGCGGGGTGCTTCA
CGTACGCCTTGGAGCCGTACATGAACTGGGGGGACAGGATGTCCCAGGCGAAGGGCAGGGGGCCGCCCTT
GGTCACCTTCAGCTTGGCGGTCTGGGTGCCCTCGTAGGGGCGGCCCTCGCCCTCGCCCTCGATCTCGAAC
TCGTGGCCGTTCATGGAGCCCTCCATGCGCACCTTGAAGCGCATGAACTCTTTGATGACCTCCTCGCCCT
TGCTCACCATGGATCCGCCTCCGCTTCCGCCGCGCCTTCGGTGCCGGCACCTGACACAGAAGAAGATGCC
TAGCCCAATGAAAAGCA
