>Addgene plasmid #31222 | pDEST-HemmarR | addgene partial sequence | sequence record 64695 | Cat-R 5'-GCAACTGACTGAAATGCCTC-3'
CGGTGGTATATCCAGTGATTTTTTTCTCCATTTTAGCTTCCTTAGCTCCTGAAAATCTCGACGGATCCTA
ACTCAAAATCCACACATTATACGAGCCGGAAGCATAAAGTGTAAAGCCTGGGGTGCCTAATGCGGCCGCC
ATAGTGACTGGATATGTTGTGTTTTACAGTATTATGTAGTCTGTTTTTTATGCAAAATCTAATTTAATAT
ATTGATATTTATATCATTTTACGTTTCTCGTTCAGCTTTTTTGTACAAACTTGTGATGATCTGCTGCAGC
ATGCTGTTGCCGAGCACAATTGATCGGCTAAATGGTATGGCAAGAAAAGGTATGCAATATAATAATCTTT
TATTGGGTATGCAACGAAAATTTGTTTCGTCAACGTATGCAATATTTTTTATTAAAAGAGGGTATGCAAT
GTATTTTATTAAAAACGGGTATGCAATATAATAATCTTTTATTGGGTATGCAACGAAAATTTGTTTCGTC
AAAGTATGCAATATTTTTTATTAAAAGAGGGTATGCAATGTATTTTATTAAAAACGGGTATGCAATAAAA
AATTATTTGGTTTCTCTAAAAAGTATGCAGCACTTATTTTTTGATAAGGTATGCAACAAAATTTTACTTT
GCCGAAAATATGCAATGTTTTTGCGAATAAATTCAACGCACACTTATTACGTGATGCAGCCAAGCTTGGC
GAACAGTTCGGCTGGCGCGAGCCCCTGATGCTCTTCGTCCAGATCATCCTGATCGACAAGACCGGCTTCC
ATCCGAGTACGTGCTCGCTCGATGCGATGTTTCGCTTGGTGGTCGAATGGGCAGGTAGCCGGATCAAGCG
TATGCAGCCGCCGCATTGCATCAGCCATGATGGATACTTTCTCGGCAG
